Addgene plasmid #188454: His-MBP_G4G6 in pRSF
Purpose: Express in E. coli human gelsolin segments 4 through 6 with N-terminal 6xHis and MBP tags.
Depositing lab: Roberto Dominguez. Depositing organization: University of Pennsylvania. Publication: A solution to the long-standing problem of actin expression and purification. Ceron RH, Carman PJ, Rebowski G, Boczkowska M, Heuckeroth RO, Dominguez R. Proc Natl Acad Sci U S A. 2022 Oct 11;119(41):e2209150119. doi: 10.1073/pnas.2209150119. Epub 2022 Oct 5. PubMed 36197995.
Backbone
  Vector backbone: pRSF-Duet1
  Backbone manufacturer: Novagen
  Backbone size w/o insert (bp): 3823
  Vector type: Bacterial Expression
Growth in bacteria
  Bacterial resistance: Kanamycin, 50 μg/mL
  Growth temperature: 37°C
  Growth strain: DH5alpha
  Copy number: High Copy
Gene/Insert
  Gene/Insert name: G4G6 (alt name: gelsolin segments 4-6)
  Species: H. sapiens (human)
  Insert size (bp): 2253
  Mutation: WT
  Entrez Gene: GSN (a.k.a. ADF, AGEL)
  Promoter: T7
  Tag / fusion protein: 6xHis-MBP (N terminal on insert)
  Cloning method: Restriction Enzyme; 5′ cloning site PstI (not destroyed); 3′ cloning site HindIII (not destroyed)
  Sequencing primers: 5′ T7_for; 3′ T7_term
Terms and licenses: Academic/Nonprofit Terms; Industry Terms: Not Available to Industry
How to cite: His-MBP_G4G6 in pRSF was a gift from Roberto Dominguez (Addgene plasmid # 188454 ; http://n2t.net/addgene:188454 ; RRID:Addgene_188454)
