[The description below was written by a language model from this plasmid's Addgene catalogue record and pLannotate feature annotations shown in this document.]
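Description:
His-MBP_G4G6 in pRSF is a bacterial expression plasmid built on the Novagen pRSF-Duet1 backbone for producing a fragment of human gelsolin (GSN), segments 4 through 6, in E. coli. It replicates from the RSF1030 origin, which is recorded as high copy and is compatible with plasmids carrying other origin types, so it can be co-maintained with additional expression vectors. Selection is by kanamycin through an aminoglycoside phosphotransferase gene. The backbone also carries lacI with its own promoter, supplying the repressor needed for regulated expression.

The insert sits in the first Duet expression cassette, cloned between PstI and HindIII, downstream of a T7 promoter, lac operator and the strong T7 gene 10 ribosome binding site. Transcription therefore depends on a host that supplies T7 RNA polymerase and is induced with IPTG. The encoded protein carries an N-terminal 6xHis tag followed by maltose binding protein lacking its signal sequence, so the fusion stays cytosolic. MBP aids solubility, and both tags allow affinity purification. The automated annotation matched the gelsolin coding region to the horse orthologue, but the catalogue entry states that it is the wild-type human sequence. The His tag itself is not annotated separately in the feature table. The second T7 promoter/lac operator cassette of the Duet vector remains downstream with its S-tag remnant and appears empty, and a single T7 terminator follows. Short tetracycline-resistance and other fragment calls are backbone remnants. The associated publication concerns actin expression and purification, consistent with use of this actin-binding gelsolin fragment as a reagent in that workflow, though the record does not detail its exact role.
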