Features (pLannotate 1.2.2; 19 found; start..end, strand, type, name):
     52..143     -  promoter       AmpR promoter: bla
    159..908     -  rep_origin     RSF ori: Plasmids containing the RSF 1030 origin of replication can be propagated in E. coli cells that contain additional plasmids with compatible origins.
    991..1055    -  CDS            TcR (fragment): tetracycline efflux protein; tet; confers resistance to tetracycline
   1070..1091    -  protein_bind   CAP binding site: CAP binding activates transcription in the presence of cAMP. E. coli catabolite activator protein
   1104..2186    -  CDS            lacI: lac repressor; lacI; The lac repressor binds to the lac operator to inhibit transcription in E. coli. This inhibition can be relieved by adding lactose or isopropyl-β-D-thiogalactopyranoside (IPTG).
   2187..2264    -  promoter       lacI promoter: lacI
   2272..2307    -  CDS            TcR (fragment): tetracycline efflux protein; tet; confers resistance to tetracycline
   2310..2328    +  promoter       T7 promoter: promoter for bacteriophage T7 RNA polymerase
   2329..2353    +  protein_bind   lac operator: The lac repressor binds to the lac operator to inhibit transcription in E. coli. This inhibition can be relieved by adding lactose or isopropyl-β-D-thiogalactopyranoside (IPTG). lac repressor encoded by lacI
   2368..2390    +  RBS            RBS: efficient ribosome binding site from bacteriophage T7 gene 10 (Olins and Rangwala, 1989)
   2463..3563    +  CDS            MBP: maltose binding protein from E. coli; malE (mutated); This version of the gene does not encode a signal sequence, so MBP will remain in the cytosol.
   3657..4712    +  CDS            GSN (fragment): GELS_HORSE - Experimental evidence at protein level: Swiss-Prot protein existence level 1. Calcium-regulated, actin-modulating protein that binds to the plus (or barbed) ends of actin monomers or filaments, preventing monomer exchange (end-blocking or capping). It can promote the assembly of monomers into filaments (nucleation) as well as sever filaments already formed. Plays a role in ciliogenesis (By similarity). From Equus caballus (Horse).
   4787..4805    +  promoter       T7 promoter: promoter for bacteriophage T7 RNA polymerase
   4806..4830    +  protein_bind   lac operator: The lac repressor binds to the lac operator to inhibit transcription in E. coli. This inhibition can be relieved by adding lactose or isopropyl-β-D-thiogalactopyranoside (IPTG). lac repressor encoded by lacI
   4939..4980    +  CDS            S-Tag (fragment): affinity and epitope tag derived from pancreatic ribonuclease A
   5010..5027    +  CDS            SET1 (fragment): solubility-enhancement tag derived from T7 phage gene 10B
   5035..5082    +  terminator     T7 terminator: transcription terminator for bacteriophage T7 RNA polymerase
   5246..5303    +  promoter       AmpR promoter (fragment): bla
   5312..51      -  CDS            KanR (across the origin): aminoglycoside phosphotransferase; aph(3')-Ia; confers resistance to kanamycin in bacteria or G418 (Geneticin®) in eukaryotes
>Addgene plasmid #188454 | His-MBP_G4G6 in pRSF | addgene full sequence | sequence record 373100 | Addgene NGS Result
GGAATTTAATCGCGGCCTAGAGCAAGACGTTTCCCGTTGAATATGGCTCATACTCTTCCTTTTTCAATAT
TATTGAAGCATTTATCAGGGTTATTGTCTCATGAGCGGATACATATTTGAATGTATTTAGAAAAATAAAC
AAATAGGCATGCAGCGCTCTTCCGCTTCCTCGCTCACTGACTCGCTACGCTCGGTCGTTCGACTGCGGCG
AGCGGTGTCAGCTCACTCAAAAGCGGTAATACGGTTATCCACAGAATCAGGGGATAAAGCCGGAAAGAAC
ATGTGAGCAAAAAGCAAAGCACCGGAAGAAGCCAACGCCGCAGGCGTTTTTCCATAGGCTCCGCCCCCCT
GACGAGCATCACAAAAATCGACGCTCAAGCCAGAGGTGGCGAAACCCGACAGGACTATAAAGATACCAGG
CGTTTCCCCCTGGAAGCTCCCTCGTGCGCTCTCCTGTTCCGACCCTGCCGCTTACCGGATACCTGTCCGC
CTTTCTCCCTTCGGGAAGCGTGGCGCTTTCTCATAGCTCACGCTGTTGGTATCTCAGTTCGGTGTAGGTC
GTTCGCTCCAAGCTGGGCTGTGTGCACGAACCCCCCGTTCAGCCCGACCGCTGCGCCTTATCCGGTAACT
ATCGTCTTGAGTCCAACCCGGTAAGACACGACTTATCGCCACTGGCAGCAGCCATTGGTAACTGATTTAG
AGGACTTTGTCTTGAAGTTATGCACCTGTTAAGGCTAAACTGAAAGAACAGATTTTGGTGAGTGCGGTCC
TCCAACCCACTTACCTTGGTTCAAAGAGTTGGTAGCTCAGCGAACCTTGAGAAAACCACCGTTGGTAGCG
GTGGTTTTTCTTTATTTATGAGATGATGAATCAATCGGTCTATCAAGTCAACGAACAGCTATTCCGTTAC
TCTAGATTTCAGTGCAATTTATCTCTTCAAATGTAGCACCTGAAGTCAGCCCCATACGATATAAGTTGTA
ATTCTCATGTTAGTCATGCCCCGCGCCCACCGGAAGGAGCTGACTGGGTTGAAGGCTCTCAAGGGCATCG
GTCGAGATCCCGGTGCCTAATGAGTGAGCTAACTTACATTAATTGCGTTGCGCTCACTGCCCGCTTTCCA
GTCGGGAAACCTGTCGTGCCAGCTGCATTAATGAATCGGCCAACGCGCGGGGAGAGGCGGTTTGCGTATT
GGGCGCCAGGGTGGTTTTTCTTTTCACCAGTGAGACGGGCAACAGCTGATTGCCCTTCACCGCCTGGCCC
TGAGAGAGTTGCAGCAAGCGGTCCACGCTGGTTTGCCCCAGCAGGCGAAAATCCTGTTTGATGGTGGTTA
ACGGCGGGATATAACATGAGCTGTCTTCGGTATCGTCGTATCCCACTACCGAGATGTCCGCACCAACGCG
CAGCCCGGACTCGGTAATGGCGCGCATTGCGCCCAGCGCCATCTGATCGTTGGCAACCAGCATCGCAGTG
GGAACGATGCCCTCATTCAGCATTTGCATGGTTTGTTGAAAACCGGACATGGCACTCCAGTCGCCTTCCC
GTTCCGCTATCGGCTGAATTTGATTGCGAGTGAGATATTTATGCCAGCCAGCCAGACGCAGACGCGCCGA
GACAGAACTTAATGGGCCCGCTAACAGCGCGATTTGCTGGTGACCCAATGCGACCAGATGCTCCACGCCC
AGTCGCGTACCGTCTTCATGGGAGAAAATAATACTGTTGATGGGTGTCTGGTCAGAGACATCAAGAAATA
ACGCCGGAACATTAGTGCAGGCAGCTTCCACAGCAATGGCATCCTGGTCATCCAGCGGATAGTTAATGAT
CAGCCCACTGACGCGTTGCGCGAGAAGATTGTGCACCGCCGCTTTACAGGCTTCGACGCCGCTTCGTTCT
ACCATCGACACCACCACGCTGGCACCCAGTTGATCGGCGCGAGATTTAATCGCCGCGACAATTTGCGACG
GCGCGTGCAGGGCCAGACTGGAGGTGGCAACGCCAATCAGCAACGACTGTTTGCCCGCCAGTTGTTGTGC
CACGCGGTTGGGAATGTAATTCAGCTCCGCCATCGCCGCTTCCACTTTTTCCCGCGTTTTCGCAGAAACG
TGGCTGGCCTGGTTCACCACGCGGGAAACGGTCTGATAAGAGACACCGGCATACTCTGCGACATCGTATA
ACGTTACTGGTTTCACATTCACCACCCTGAATTGACTCTCTTCCGGGCGCTATCATGCCATACCGCGAAA
GGTTTTGCGCCATTCGATGGTGTCCGGGATCTCGACGCTCTCCCTTATGCGACTCCTGCATTAGGAAATT
AATACGACTCACTATAGGGGAATTGTGAGCGGATAACAATTCCCCTGTAGAAATAATTTTGTTTAACTTT
AATAAGGAGATATACCATGGGCAGCAGCCATCACCATCATCACCACAGCCAGGATCCGAATTCGAGCTCG
GCGCGCCTGCAGATGAAAATCGAAGAAGGTAAACTGGTAATCTGGATTAACGGCGATAAAGGCTATAACG
GTCTCGCTGAAGTCGGTAAGAAATTCGAGAAAGATACCGGAATTAAAGTCACCGTTGAGCATCCGGATAA
ACTGGAAGAGAAATTCCCACAGGTTGCGGCAACTGGCGATGGCCCTGACATTATCTTCTGGGCACACGAC
CGCTTTGGTGGCTACGCTCAATCTGGCCTGTTGGCTGAAATCACCCCGGACAAAGCGTTCCAGGACAAGC
TGTATCCGTTTACCTGGGATGCCGTACGTTACAACGGCAAGCTGATTGCTTACCCGATCGCTGTTGAAGC
GTTATCGCTGATTTATAACAAAGATCTGCTGCCGAACCCGCCAAAAACCTGGGAAGAGATCCCGGCGCTG
GATAAAGAACTGAAAGCGAAAGGTAAGAGCGCGCTGATGTTCAACCTGCAAGAACCGTACTTCACCTGGC
CGCTGATTGCTGCTGACGGGGGTTATGCGTTCAAGTATGAAAACGGCAAGTACGACATTAAAGACGTGGG
CGTGGATAACGCTGGCGCGAAAGCGGGTCTGACCTTCCTGGTTGACCTGATTAAAAACAAACACATGAAT
GCAGACACCGATTACTCCATCGCAGAAGCTGCCTTTAATAAAGGCGAAACAGCGATGACCATCAACGGCC
CGTGGGCATGGTCCAACATCGACACCAGCAAAGTGAATTATGGTGTAACGGTACTGCCGACCTTCAAGGG
TCAACCATCCAAACCGTTCGTTGGCGTGCTGAGCGCAGGTATTAACGCCGCCAGTCCGAACAAAGAGCTG
GCAAAAGAGTTCCTCGAAAACTATCTGCTGACTGATGAAGGTCTGGAAGCGGTTAATAAAGACAAACCGC
TGGGTGCCGTAGCGCTGAAGTCTTACGAGGAAGAGTTGGCGAAAGATCCACGTATTGCCGCCACTATGGA
AAACGCCCAGAAAGGTGAAATCATGCCTAACATCCCGCAGATGTCCGCTTTCTGGTATGCCGTGCGTACT
GCGGTGATCAACGCCGCCAGCGGTCGTCAGACTGTCGATGCAGCCCTGGCAGCCGCGCAGACTAATGCGG
CCGCGAACAACAACAACAATAACAATAACAACAACCTCGGGATCGAGGGAAGGATTTCAGAATTCGGATC
CCATATGGAGCTCGGTACCCTCGAGGCCGCCCAGCACGGCATGGATGACGATGGCACAGGCCAGAAACAG
ATCTGGAGAATCGAAGGTTCCAACAAGGTGCCCGTGGACCCTGCCACATATGGACAGTTCTATGGAGGCG
ACAGCTACATCATTCTGTACAACTACCGCCATGGTGGCCGCCAGGGGCAGATAATCTATAACTGGCAGGG
TGCCCAGTCTACCCAGGATGAGGTCGCTGCATCTGCCATCCTGACTGCTCAGCTGGATGAGGAGCTGGGA
GGTACCCCTGTCCAGAGCCGTGTGGTCCAAGGCAAGGAGCCCGCCCACCTCATGAGCCTGTTTGGTGGGA
AGCCCATGATCATCTACAAGGGCGGCACCTCCCGCGAGGGCGGGCAGACAGCCCCTGCCAGCACCCGCCT
CTTCCAGGTCCGCGCCAACAGCGCTGGAGCCACCCGGGCTGTTGAGGTATTGCCTAAGGCTGGTGCACTG
AACTCCAACGATGCCTTTGTTCTGAAAACCCCCTCAGCCGCCTACCTGTGGGTGGGTACAGGAGCCAGCG
AGGCAGAGAAGACGGGGGCCCAGGAGCTGCTCAGGGTGCTGCGGGCCCAACCTGTGCAGGTGGCAGAAGG
CAGCGAGCCAGATGGCTTCTGGGAGGCCCTGGGCGGGAAGGCTGCCTACCGCACATCCCCACGGCTGAAG
GACAAGAAGATGGATGCCCATCCTCCTCGCCTCTTTGCCTGCTCCAACAAGATTGGACGTTTTGTGATCG
AAGAGGTTCCTGGTGAGCTCATGCAGGAAGACCTGGCAACGGATGACGTCATGCTTCTGGACACCTGGGA
CCAGGTCTTTGTCTGGGTTGGAAAGGATTCTCAAGAAGAAGAAAAGACAGAAGCCTTGACTTCTGCTAAG
CGGTACATCGAGACGGACCCAGCCAATCGGGATCGGCGGACGCCCATCACCGTGGTGAAGCAAGGCTTTG
AGCCTCCCTCCTTTGTGGGCTGGTTCCTTGGCTGGGATGATGATTACTGGTCTGTGGACCCCTTGGACAG
GGCCATGGCTGAGCTGGCTGCCTGAAAGCTTGCGGCCGCATAATGCTTAAGTCGAACAGAAAGTAATCGT
ATTGTACACGGCCGCATAATCGAAATTAATACGACTCACTATAGGGGAATTGTGAGCGGATAACAATTCC
CCATCTTAGTATATTAGTTAAGTATAAGAAGGAGATATACATATGGCAGATCTCAATTGGATATCGGCCG
GCCACGCGATCGCTGACGTCGGTACCCTCGAGTCTGGTAAAGAAACCGCTGCTGCGAAATTTGAACGCCA
GCACATGGACTCGTCTACTAGCGCAGCTTAATTAACCTAGGCTGCTGCCACCGCTGAGCAATAACTAGCA
TAACCCCTTGGGGCCTCTAAACGGGTCTTGAGGGGTTTTTTGCTGAAACCTCAGGCATTTGAGAAGCACA
CGGTCACACTGCTTCCGGTAGTCAATAAACCGGTAAACCAGCAATAGACATAAGCGGCTATTTAACGACC
CTGCCCTGAACCGACGACAAGCTGACGACCGGGTCTCCGCAAGTGGCACTTTTCGGGGAAATGTGCGCGG
AACCCCTATTTGTTTATTTTTCTAAATACATTCAAATATGTATCCGCTCATGAATTAATTCTTAGAAAAA
CTCATCGAGCATCAAATGAAACTGCAATTTATTCATATCAGGATTATCAATACCATATTTTTGAAAAAGC
CGTTTCTGTAATGAAGGAGAAAACTCACCGAGGCAGTTCCATAGGATGGCAAGATCCTGGTATCGGTCTG
CGATTCCGACTCGTCCAACATCAATACAACCTATTAATTTCCCCTCGTCAAAAATAAGGTTATCAAGTGA
GAAATCACCATGAGTGACGACTGAATCCGGTGAGAATGGCAAAAGTTTATGCATTTCTTTCCAGACTTGT
TCAACAGGCCAGCCATTACGCTCGTCATCAAAATCACTCGCATCAACCAAACCGTTATTCATTCGTGATT
GCGCCTGAGCGAGACGAAATACGCGGTCGCTGTTAAAAGGACAATTACAAACAGGAATCGAATGCAACCG
GCGCAGGAACACTGCCAGCGCATCAACAATATTTTCACCTGAATCAGGATATTCTTCTAATACCTGGAAT
GCTGTTTTCCCGGGGATCGCAGTGGTGAGTAACCATGCATCATCAGGAGTACGGATAAAATGCTTGATGG
TCGGAAGAGGCATAAATTCCGTCAGCCAGTTTAGTCTGACCATCTCATCTGTAACATCATTGGCAACGCT
ACCTTTGCCATGTTTCAGAAACAACTCTGGCGCATCGGGCTTCCCATACAATCGATAGATTGTCGCACCT
GATTGCCCGACATTATCGCGAGCCCATTTATACCCATATAAATCAGCATCCATGTT
